Addgene plasmid #108978: pDM1021
Purpose: (Empty Backbone) shuttle vector, C-terminal GFP tagging
Depositing lab: Rob Kay. Depositing organization: MRC Laboratory of Molecular Biology. Publication: Rapid and efficient genetic engineering of both wild type and axenic strains of Dictyostelium discoideum. Paschke P, Knecht DA, Silale A, Traynor D, Williams TD, Thomason PA, Insall RH, Chubb JR, Kay RR, Veltman DM. PLoS One. 2018 May 30;13(5):e0196809. doi: 10.1371/journal.pone.0196809. eCollection 2018. PubMed 29847546.
Backbone
  Vector backbone: pDM344
  Backbone size (bp): 4003
  Vector type: Dictyostelium discoideum shuttle vector
  Tag / fusion protein: GFP (C terminal on backbone)
Growth in bacteria
  Bacterial resistance: Ampicillin, 100 μg/mL
  Growth temperature: 30°C
  Growth strain: NEB Stable
  Copy number: Low Copy
Gene/Insert
  Gene/Insert name: None
  Tag / fusion protein: GFP (C terminal on backbone)
Terms and licenses: Academic/Nonprofit Terms; Industry Terms: Not Available to Industry
Depositor comments: Due to difficulties in assembling repetitive elements within the plasmid, Addgene NGS may have some ambiguous bases and show minor differences compared to the depositor sequence. Please use the assembled depositor sequence if necessary.
How to cite: pDM1021 was a gift from Rob Kay (Addgene plasmid # 108978 ; http://n2t.net/addgene:108978 ; RRID:Addgene_108978)
