[The description below was written by a language model from this plasmid's Addgene catalogue record.]
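Description:
pDM1021 is an empty-backbone shuttle vector for the social amoeba Dictyostelium discoideum, built on the pDM344 backbone (recorded backbone size about 4 kb). It carries no gene insert. Instead it supplies a GFP coding sequence on the backbone, positioned so that an open reading frame cloned into the vector is expressed as a fusion with GFP at its C terminus. In E. coli the plasmid is selected with ampicillin and is recorded as low copy.

The catalogue entry comes without a feature table, so several central details are not stated: the promoter and terminator flanking the tagging cassette, the cloning sites used to insert a gene, and whether the plasmid has any Dictyostelium selection marker or replication element of its own. The term "shuttle vector" suggests an intermediate cloning role, in which a gene of interest is assembled with its GFP tag before the resulting expression cassette is moved into a Dictyostelium expression plasmid. The record does not spell out this workflow, however.

The depositor notes that the plasmid contains repetitive elements that complicate sequence assembly. The repository's next-generation sequencing result may therefore contain ambiguous bases or minor differences, and the depositor's assembled sequence is the preferred reference. The associated work concerns rapid genetic engineering of both wild-type and axenic Dictyostelium strains, so the vector fits into a toolkit for making fluorescently tagged proteins for localisation and live-imaging studies in this organism.
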