>Addgene plasmid #108978 | pDM1021 | addgene partial sequence | sequence record 213796 | Addgene Partial NGS Result
TTTTTTTTTTTTTTTTTCTTATTTCTTAAAACAAATAAATTAAATTAAATAAAAAATAAAAATCAGATCT
TCAACTAGTGGTGGTTCAGGAGGTAGTTCAAAAGGTGAAGAATTATTTACAGGTGTTGTTCCAATTTTAG
TTGAATTAGATGGTGATGTTAATGGTCATAAATTTTCAGTTTCAGGTGAAGGTGAAGGTGATGCAACATA
TGGTAAATTAACATTAAAATTTATTTGTACAACAGGTAAATTACCAGTTCCATGGCCAACATTAGTTACA
ACATTTACATATGGTGTTCAATGTTTTTCAAGATATCCAGATCATATGAAACAACATGATTTTTTTAAAT
CAGCAATGCCAGAAGGTTATGTTCAAGAAAGAACAATTTTTTTTAAAGATGATGGTAATTATAAAACAAG
AGCAGAAGTTAAATTTGAAGGTGATACATTAGTTAATAGAATTGAATTAAAAGGTATTGATTTTAAAGAA
GATGGTAATATTTTAGGTCATAAATTAGAATATAATTATAATTCACATAATGTTTATATTATGGCAGATA
AACAAAAAAATGGTATTAAAGTTAATTTTAAAATTAGACATAATATTGAAGATGGTTCAGTTCAATTAGC
AGATCATTATCAACAAAATACACCAATTGGTGATGGTCCAGTTTTATTACCAGATAATCATTATTTATCA
ACACAATCAGCATTATCAAAAGATCCAAATGAAAAAAGAGATCATATGGTTTTATTAGAATTTGTTACAG
CAGCAGGTATTACACATGGTATGGATGAATTATATAAATAAGCTAGTTAAATAAATAAATTATTTAATAA
ATAATAAAAAAACAAATTGTTGTAATAATCTAATATTTTCTTTTTTTTTTAATTTTTTTTTTTTAAATCT
TAATAATTATTAAGTTATTTTAATTTTTTTTTTTTTTTTTTTTTTTTTTTTTTTTTTTTCTATCAAAAAA
ATCAAATATATTTAAAAAATTTATTATTTACAGATACATTTTGAATGGTGAAGATAAATATATGCATTAG
ATGTAAAACAGCCAAAGAGTATGAAAATCAAAAAGATAGCCGGCCATCAAGCTTGGCACTGGCCGTCGTT
TTACAACGTCGTGACTGGGAAAACCCTGGCGTTACCCAACTTAATCGCCTTGCAGCACATCCCCCTTTCG
CCAGCTGGCGTAATAGCGAAGAGGCCCGCACCGATCGCCCTTCCCAACAGTTGCGCAGCCTGAATGGCGA
ATGGCGCCTGATGCGGTATTTTCTCCTTACGCATCTGTGCGGTATTTCACACCGCATATGGTGCACTCTC
AGTACAATCTGCTCTGATGCCGCATAGTTAAGCCAGCCCCGACACCCGCCAACACCCGCTGACGCGCCCT
GACGGGCTTGTCTGCTCCCGGCATCCGCTTACAGACAAGCTGTGACCGTCTCCGGGAGCTGCATGTGTCA
GAGGTTTTCACCGTCATCACCGAAACGCGCGAGACGAAAGGGCCTCGTGATACGCCTATTTTTATAGGTT
AATGTCATGATAATAATGGTTTCTTAGACGTCAGGTGGCACTTTTCGGGGAAATGTGCGCGGAACCCCTA
TTTGTTTATTTTTCTAAATACATTCAAATATGTATCCGCTCATGAGACAATAACCCTGATAAATGCTTCA
ATAATATTGAAAAAGGAAGAGTATGAGTATTCAACATTTCCGTGTCGCCCTTATTCCCTTTTTTGCGGCA
TTTTGCCTTCCTGTTTTTGCTCACCCAGAAACGCTGGTGAAAGTAAAAGATGCTGAAGATCAGTTGGGTG
CACGAGTGGGTTACATCGAACTGGATCTCAACAGCGGTAAGATCCTTGAGAGTTTTCGCCCCGAAGAACG
TTTTCCAATGATGAGCACTTTTAAAGTTCTGCTATGTGGCGCGGTATTATCCCGTATTGACGCCGGGCAA
GAGCAACTCGGTCGCCGCATACACTATTCTCAGAATGACTTGGTTGAGTACTCACCAGTCACAGAAAAGC
ATCTTACGGATGGCATGACAGTAAGAGAATTATGCAGTGCTGCCATAACCATGAGTGATAACACTGCGGC
CAACTTACTTCTGACAACGATCGGAGGACCGAAGGAGCTAACCGCTTTTTTGCACAACATGGGGGATCAT
GTAACTCGCCTTGATCGTTGGGAACCGGAGCTGAATGAAGCCATACCAAACGACGAGCGTGACACCACGA
TGCCTGTAGCAATGGCAACAACGTTGCGCAAACTATTAACTGGCGAACTACTTACTCTAGCTTCCCGGCA
ACAATTAATAGACTGGATGGAGGCGGATAAAGTTGCAGGACCACTTCTGCGCTCGGCCCTTCCGGCTGGC
TGGTTTATTGCTGATAAATCTGGAGCCGGTGAGCGTGGGTCTCGCGGTATCATTGCAGCACTGGGGCCAG
ATGGTAAGCCCTCCCGTATCGTAGTTATCTACACGACGGGGAGTCAGGCAACTATGGATGAACGAAATAG
ACAGATCGCTGAGATAGGTGCCTCACTGATTAAGCATTGGTAACTGTCAGACCAAGTTTACTCATATATA
CTTTAGATTGATTTAAAACTTCATTTTTAATTTAAAAGGATCTAGGTGAAGATCCTTTTTGATAATCTCA
TGACCAAAATCCCTTAACGTGAGTTTTCGTTCCACTGAGCGTCAGACCCCGTAGAAAAGATCAAAGGATC
TTCTTGAGATCCTTTTTTTCTGCGCGTAATCTGCTGCTTGCAAACAAAAAAACCACCGCTACCAGCGGTG
GTTTGTTTGCCGGATCAAGAGCTACCAACTCTTTTTCCGAAGGTAACTGGCTTCAGCAGAGCGCAGATAC
CAAATACTGTTCTTCTAGTGTAGCCGTAGTTAGGCCACCACTTCAAGAACTCTGTAGCACCGCCTACATA
CCTCGCTCTGCTAATCCTGTTACCAGTGGCTGCTGCCAGTGGCGATAAGTCGTGTCTTACCGGGTTGGAC
TCAAGACGATAGTTACCGGATAAGGCGCAGCGGTCGGGCTGAACGGGGGGTTCGTGCACACAGCCCAGCT
TGGAGCGAACGACCTACACCGAACTGAGATACCTACAGCGTGAGCTATGAGAAAGCGCCACGCTTCCCGA
AGGGAGAAAGGCGGACAGGTATCCGGTAAGCGGCAGGGTCGGAACAGGAGAGCGCACGAGGGAGCTTCCA
GGGGGAAACGCCTGGTATCTTTATAGTCCTGTCGGGTTTCGCCACCTCTGACTTGAGCGTCGATTTTTGT
GATGCTCGTCAGGGGGGCGGAGCCTATGGAAAAACGCCAGCAACGCGGCCTTTTTACGGTTCCTGGCCTT
TTGCTGGCCTTTTGCTCACATGTTCTTTCCTGCGTTATCCCCTGATTCTGTGGATAACCGTATTACCGCC
TTTGAGTGAGCTGATACCGCTCGCCGCAGCCGAACGACCGAGCGCAGCGAGTCAGTGAGCGAGGAAGCGG
AAGAGCGCCCAATACGCAAACCGCCTCTCCCCGCGCGTTGGCCGATTCATTAATGCAGCTGGCACGACAG
GTTTCCCGACTGGAAAGCGGGCAGTGAGCGCAACGCAATTAATGTGAGTTAGCTCACTCATTAGGCACCC
CAGGCTTTACACTTTATGCTTCCGGCTCGTATGTTGTGTGGAATTGTGAGCGGATAACAATTTCACACAG
GAAACAGCTATGACATGATTACGAATTCGATG
